Addgene plasmid #152632: pGBW-m4134114
Purpose: Mammalian expression plasmid for SARS-CoV-2 nsp9
Depositing lab: Ginkgo Bioworks & Benjie Chen.
Backbone
  Vector backbone: pTwist_CMV_Puro_6
  Backbone size w/o insert (bp): 6080
  Vector type: Mammalian Expression
  Selectable markers: Puromycin
Growth in bacteria
  Bacterial resistance: Ampicillin, 100 μg/mL
  Growth temperature: 37°C
  Growth strain: DH5alpha
  Copy number: High Copy
Gene/Insert
  Gene/Insert name: SARS-CoV-2 nsp9
  Species: Severe acute respiratory syndrome coronavirus 2
  Insert size (bp): 332
  Mutation: wt
  Entrez Gene: ORF1ab (a.k.a. GU280_gp01)
  Promoter: CMV
  Tag / fusion protein: Cleavable TEV;3xFlag (C terminal on backbone)
  Cloning method: Unknown
Resource information
  A portion of this plasmid was derived from a plasmid made by: GinkgoBioworks
Depositor comments: NCBI reference sequence: YP_009725305.1
How to cite: pGBW-m4134114 was a gift from Ginkgo Bioworks & Benjie Chen (Addgene plasmid # 152632 ; http://n2t.net/addgene:152632 ; RRID:Addgene_152632)
