[The description below was written by a language model from this plasmid's Addgene catalogue record and pLannotate feature annotations shown in this document.]
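Description:
pGBW-m4134114 is a mammalian expression plasmid built on the pTwist_CMV_Puro_6 backbone for producing the SARS-CoV-2 non-structural protein 9 (nsp9), a mature cleavage product of the viral ORF1ab polyprotein, recorded here as wild type. It is maintained in E. coli as a high-copy plasmid through a ColE1/pUC-type origin and selected with ampicillin via a full-length β-lactamase (AmpR) gene. For selection in mammalian cells it carries a separate cassette in which the human ubiquitin C promoter drives the puromycin N-acetyltransferase gene, followed by a synthetic polyadenylation signal.

The nsp9 coding sequence is placed downstream of the CMV immediate early enhancer and promoter and is terminated by an SV40 polyadenylation signal. According to the catalogue entry, the backbone supplies a C-terminal fusion consisting of a TEV protease cleavage site followed by a 3xFLAG epitope, so the expressed protein can be detected or affinity-captured with anti-FLAG reagents and the tag then removed by TEV digestion. The automated feature table does not annotate the nsp9 open reading frame or the TEV site, and it flags only a FLAG fragment near the end of the unannotated gap between the promoter and the poly(A) signal, which is consistent with the insert and tag occupying that region. The table also shows bacterial rrnG and T7 terminators, additional synthetic poly(A) signals and 5' and 3' β-globin insulator elements flanking the functional units, which presumably limit transcriptional read-through and interference between cassettes. The record supports use for transient expression, or puromycin-selected expression, of tagged nsp9 in mammalian cells; specific downstream applications are not stated.
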