Features (pLannotate 1.2.2; 20 found; start..end, strand, type, name):
      1..304     +  enhancer       CMV enhancer: human cytomegalovirus immediate early enhancer
    377..394     -  promoter       CMV promoter (fragment): human cytomegalovirus (CMV) immediate early promoter
    457..508     +  promoter       CMVd2 promoter: truncated human cytomegalovirus (CMV) immediate early promoter that yields moderately reduced expression relative to the full-length promoter
    985..1007    +  CDS            FLAG (fragment): FLAG® epitope tag, followed by an enterokinase cleavage site
   1061..1182    -  polyA_signal   SV40 poly(A) signal: SV40 polyadenylation signal
   1205..1274    -  CDS            large T antigen (fragment): large T antigen from SV40 (simian virus 40)
   1297..1343    +  terminator     T7 terminator: transcription terminator for bacteriophage T7 RNA polymerase
   1373..1509    +  terminator     rrnG terminator: transcription terminator from the E. coli ribosomal RNA rrnG operon (Albrechtsen et al., 1991)
   1554..1625    +  misc_feature   3' β-globin insulator: insulator downstream of the human β-globin locus (Farrell et al., 2002)
   1851..2439    -  rep_origin     ori: high-copy-number ColE1/pMB1/pBR322/pUC origin of replication
   2611..2675    -  CDS            bla(M) (fragment): β-lactamase lacking the signal sequence; bla(M); allows cytosolic expression of β-lactamase
   2939..4148    +  promoter       UbC promoter: human ubiquitin C promoter
   4152..4749    +  CDS            PuroR (fragment): puromycin N-acetyltransferase; pac from Streptomyces; confers resistance to puromycin
   4778..4826    +  polyA_signal   poly(A) signal: synthetic polyadenylation signal
   5092..5952    +  CDS            AmpR: β-lactamase; bla; confers resistance to ampicillin, carbenicillin, and related antibiotics
   5965..6101    +  terminator     rrnG terminator: transcription terminator from the E. coli ribosomal RNA rrnG operon (Albrechtsen et al., 1991)
   6253..6324    +  misc_feature   5' β-globin insulator: insulator upstream of the human β-globin locus (Farrell et al., 2002)
   6329..6375    -  terminator     T7 terminator: transcription terminator for bacteriophage T7 RNA polymerase
   6393..6441    -  polyA_signal   poly(A) signal: synthetic polyadenylation signal
   6472..6521    +  enhancer       CMV enhancer (fragment): human cytomegalovirus immediate early enhancer
>Addgene plasmid #152632 | pGBW-m4134114 | addgene full sequence | sequence record 320772 | Addgene NGS Result
CGTTACATAACTTACGGTAAATGGCCCGCCTGGCTGACCGCCCAACGACCCCCGCCCATTGACGTCAATA
ATGACGTATGTTCCCATAGTAACGCCAATAGGGACTTTCCATTGACGTCAATGGGTGGAGTATTTACGGT
AAACTGCCCACTTGGCAGTACATCAAGTGTATCATATGCCAAGTACGCCCCCTATTGACGTCAATGACGG
TAAATGGCCCGCCTGGCATTATGCCCAGTACATGACCTTATGGGACTTTCCTACTTGGCAGTACATCTAC
GTATTAGTCATCGCTATTACCATGCTGATGCGGTTTTGGCAGTACATCAATGGGCGTGGATAGCGGTTTG
ACTCACGGGGATTTCCAAGTCTCCACCCCATTGACGTCAATGGGAGTTTGTTTTGGCACCAAAATCAACG
GGACTTTCCAAAATGTCGTAACAACTCCGCCCCATTGACGCAAATGGGCGGTAGGCGTGTACGGTGGGAG
GTCTATATAAGCAGAGCTGGTTTAGTGAACCGTCAGATCAGATCTTTGTCGATCCTACCATCCACTCGAC
ACACCCGCCAGCGGCCGCCACCATGAATGAGCTTAGTCCTGTTGCACTACGACAGATGTCTTGTGCTGCC
GGTACTACACAAACTGCTTGCACTGATGACAATGCGTTAGCTTACTACAACACAACAAAGGGAGGTAGGT
TTGTACTTGCACTGTTATCCGATTTACAGGATTTGAAATGGGCTAGATTCCCTAAGAGTGATGGAACTGG
TACTATCTATACAGAACTGGAACCACCTTGTAGGTTTGTTACAGACACACCTAAAGGTCCTAAAGTGAAG
TATTTATACTTTATTAAAGGATTAAACAACCTAAATAGAGGTATGGTACTTGGTAGTTTAGCTGCCACAG
TACGTCTAGAAAACCTTTACTTTCAGTCGATGGATTATAAGGACCACGATGGAGACTACAAAGATCATGA
CATTGATTACAAGGACGACGATGACAAATAAGCTAGCTTGACTGACTGAGATACAGCGTACCTTCAGCTC
ACAGACATGATAAGATACATTGATGAGTTTGGACAAACCACAACTAGAATGCAGTGAAAAAAATGCTTTA
TTTGTGAAATTTGTGATGCTATTGCTTTATTTGTAACCATTATAAGCTGCAATAAACAAGTTAACAACAA
CAATTGCATTCATTTTATGTTTCAGGTTCAGGGGGAGGTGTGGGAGGTTTTTTAAAGCAAGTAAAACCTC
TACAAATGTGGTATTGGCCCATCTCTATCGGTATCGTAGCATAACCCCTTGGGGCCTCTAAACGGGTCTT
GAGGGGTTTTTTGTGCCCCTCGGGCCGGATTGCTATCTACCGGCATTGGCGCAGAAAAAAATGCCTGATG
CGACGCTGCGCGTCTTATACTCCCACATATGCCAGATTCAGCAACGGATACGGCTTCCCCAACTTGCCCA
CTTCCATACGTGTCCTCCTTACCAGAAATTTATCCTTAAGGTCGTCAGCTATCCTGCAGGCGATCTCTCG
ATTTCGATCAAGACATTCCTTTAATGGTCTTTTCTGGACACCACTAGGGGTCAGAAGTAGTTCATCAAAC
TTTCTTCCCTCCCTAATCTCATTGGTTACCTTGGGCTATCGAAACTTAATTAACCAGTCAAGTCAGCTAC
TTGGCGAGATCGACTTGTCTGGGTTTCGACTACGCTCAGAATTGCGTCAGTCAAGTTCGATCTGGTCCTT
GCTATTGCACCCGTTCTCCGATTACGAGTTTCATTTAAATCATGTGAGCAAAAGGCCAGCAAAAGGCCAG
GAACCGTAAAAAGGCCGCGTTGCTGGCGTTTTTCCATAGGCTCCGCCCCCCTGACGAGCATCACAAAAAT
CGACGCTCAAGTCAGAGGTGGCGAAACCCGACAGGACTATAAAGATACCAGGCGTTTCCCCCTGGAAGCT
CCCTCGTGCGCTCTCCTGTTCCGACCCTGCCGCTTACCGGATACCTGTCCGCCTTTCTCCCTTCGGGAAG
CGTGGCGCTTTCTCATAGCTCACGCTGTAGGTATCTCAGTTCGGTGTAGGTCGTTCGCTCCAAGCTGGGC
TGTGTGCACGAACCCCCCGTTCAGCCCGACCGCTGCGCCTTATCCGGTAACTATCGTCTTGAGTCCAACC
CGGTAAGACACGACTTATCGCCACTGGCAGCAGCCACTGGTAACAGGATTAGCAGAGCGAGGTATGTAGG
CGGTGCTACAGAGTTCTTGAAGTGGTGGCCTAACTACGGCTACACTAGAAGAACAGTATTTGGTATCTGC
GCTCTGCTGAAGCCAGTTACCTTCGGAAAAAGAGTTGGTAGCTCTTGATCCGGCAAACAAACCACCGCTG
GTAGCGGTGGTTTTTTTGTTTGCAAGCAGCAGATTACGCGCAGAAAAAAAGGATCTCAAGAAGATCCTTT
GATCTTTTCTACGGGGTCTGACGCTCAGTGGAACGAAAACTCACGTTAAGGGATTTTGGTCATGAGATTA
TCAAAAAGGATCTTCACCTAGATCCTTTTAAATTAAAAATGAAGTTTTAAATCAATCTAAAGTATATATG
AGTAAACTTGGTCTGACAGTTACCAATGCTTAATCAGTGAGGCACCTATCTCAGCGATCTGTCTATTTCG
TTCATCCATAGTTGCATTTAAATTTCCGAACTCTCCAAGGCCCTCGTCGGAAAATCTTCAAACCTTTCGT
CCGATCCATCTTGCAGGCTACCTCTCGAACGAACTATCGCAAGTCTCTTGGCCGGCCTTGCGCCTTGGCT
ATTGCTTGGCAGCGCCTATCGCCAGGTATTACTCCAATCCCGAATATCCGAGATCGGGATCACCCGAGAG
AAGTTCAACCTACATCCTCAATCCCGATCTATCCGAGATCCGAGGAATATCGAAATCGGGGCGCGCCTGG
CCTCCGCGCCGGGTTTTGGCGCCTCCCGCGGGCGCCCCCCTCGTCACGGCGAGCGCTGCCACGTCAGACG
AAGGGCGCAGGAGCGTCCTGATCCTTCCGCCCGGACGCTCAGGACAGCGGCCCGCTGCTCATAAGACTCG
GCCTTAGAACCCCAGTATCAGCAGAAGGACATTTTAGGACGGGACTTGGGTGACTCTAGGGCACTGGTTT
TCTTTCCAGAGAGCGGAACAGGCGAGGAAAAGTAGTCCCTTCTCGGCGATTCTGCGGAGGGATCTCCGTG
GGGCGGTGAACGCCGATGATTATATAAGGACGCGCCGGGTGTGGCACAGCTAGTTCCGTCGCAGCCGGGA
TTTGGGTCGCGGTTCTTGTTTGTGGATCGCTGTGATCGTCACTTGGTGAGTAGCGGGCTGCTGGGCTGGC
CGGGGCTTTCGTGGCCGCCGGGCCGCTCGGTGGGACGGAAGCGTGTGGAGAGACCGCCAAGGGCTGTAGT
CTGGGTCCGCGAGCAAGGTTGCCCTGAACTGGGGGTTGGGGGGAGCGCAGCAAAATGGCGGCTGTTCCCG
AGTCTTGAATGGAAGACGCTTGTGAGGCGGGCTGTGAGGTCGTTGAAACAAGGTGGGGGGCATGGTGGGC
GGCAAGAACCCAAGGTCTTGAGCCCTTCGCTAATGCGGGAAAGCTCTTATTCGGGTGAGATGGGCTGGGC
ACCATCTGGGGACCCTGACGTGAAGTTTGTCACTGACTGGAGAACTCGGTTTGTCGTCTGTTGCGGGGGC
GGCAGTTATGGCGGTGCCGTTGGGCAGTGCACCCGTACCTTTGGGAGCGCGCGCCCTCGTCGTGTCGTGA
CGTCACCCGTTCTGTTGGCTTATAATGCAGGGTGGGGCCACCTGCCGGTAGGTGTGCGGTAGGCTTTTCT
CCGTCGCAGGACGCAGGGTTCGGGCCTAGGGTAGGCTCTCCTGAATCGACAGGCGCCGGACCTCTGGTGA
GGGGAGGGATAAGTGAGGCGTCAGTTTCTTTGGTCGGTTTTATGTACCTATCTTCTTAAGTAGCTGAAGC
TCCGGTTTTGAACTATGCGCTCGGGGTTGGCGAGTGTGTTTTGTGAAGTTTTTTAGGCACCTTTTGAAAT
GTAATCATTTGGGTCAATATGTAATTTTCAGTGTTAGACTTGTAAATTGTCCGCTAAATTCTGGCCGTTT
TTGGCTTTTTTGTTAGACAACATGACCGAGTACAAGCCCACGGTGCGCCTCGCCACCCGCGACGACGTCC
CCAGGGCCGTACGCACCCTCGCCGCCGCGTTCGCCGACTACCCCGCCACGCGCCACACCGTCGATCCGGA
CCGCCACATCGAGCGGGTCACCGAGCTGCAAGAACTCTTCCTCACGCGCGTCGGGCTCGACATCGGCAAG
GTGTGGGTCGCGGACGACGGCGCCGCGGTGGCGGTCTGGACCACGCCGGAGAGCGTCGAAGCGGGGGCGG
TGTTCGCCGAGATCGGCCCGCGCATGGCCGAGTTGAGCGGTTCCCGGCTGGCCGCGCAGCAACAGATGGA
GGGCCTCCTGGCGCCGCACCGGCCCAAGGAGCCCGCGTGGTTCCTGGCCACCGTCGGCGTCTCGCCCGAC
CACCAGGGCAAGGGTCTGGGCAGCGCCGTCGTGCTCCCCGGAGTGGAGGCCGCCGAGCGCGCCGGGGTGC
CCGCCTTCCTGGAGACCTCCGCGCCCCGCAACCTCCCCTTCTACGAGCGGCTCGGCTTCACCGTCACCGC
CGACGTCGAGGTGCCCGAAGGACCGCGCACCTGGTGCATGACCCGCAAGCCCGGTGCCTAGGCTAGTATG
TAAGCCTAGTCTTAGATAATAAAATCGCTATCCATCGAAGATGGATGTGTGTTGGTTTTTTGTGTGTGTA
ACGCTAGGCGCGCCTGGTGTACCGAGAACGATCCTCTCAGTGCGAGTCTCGACGATCCATATCGTTGCTT
GGCAGTCAGCCAGTCGGAATCCAGCTTGGGACCCAGGAAGTCCAATCGTCAGATATTGTACTCAAGCCTG
GTCACGGCAGCGTACCGATCTGTTTAAACCTAGATATTGATAGTCTGATCGGTCAACGTATAATCGAGTC
CTAGCTTTTGCAAACATCTATCAAGAGACAGGATCAGCAGGAGGCTTTCGCATGAGTATTCAACATTTCC
GTGTCGCCCTTATTCCCTTTTTTGCGGCATTTTGCCTTCCTGTTTTTGCTCACCCAGAAACGCTGGTGAA
AGTAAAAGATGCTGAAGATCAGTTGGGTGCGCGAGTGGGTTACATCGAACTGGATCTCAACAGCGGTAAG
ATCCTTGAGAGTTTTCGCCCCGAAGAACGCTTTCCAATGATGAGCACTTTTAAAGTTCTGCTATGTGGCG
CGGTATTATCCCGTATTGACGCCGGGCAAGAGCAACTCGGTCGCCGCATACACTATTCTCAGAATGACTT
GGTTGAGTATTCACCAGTCACAGAAAAGCATCTTACGGATGGCATGACAGTAAGAGAATTATGCAGTGCT
GCCATAACCATGAGTGATAACACTGCGGCCAACTTACTTCTGACAACGATTGGAGGACCGAAGGAGCTAA
CCGCTTTTTTGCACAACATGGGGGATCATGTAACTCGCCTTGATCGTTGGGAACCGGAGCTGAATGAAGC
CATACCAAACGACGAGCGTGACACCACGATGCCTGTAGCAATGGCAACAACCTTGCGTAAACTATTAACT
GGCGAACTACTTACTCTAGCTTCCCGGCAACAGTTGATAGACTGGATGGAGGCGGATAAAGTTGCAGGAC
CACTTCTGCGCTCGGCCCTTCCGGCTGGCTGGTTTATTGCTGATAAATCTGGAGCCGGTGAGCGTGGGTC
TCGCGGTATCATTGCAGCACTGGGGCCAGATGGTAAGCCCTCCCGTATCGTAGTTATCTACACGACGGGG
AGTCAGGCAACTATGGATGAACGAAATAGACAGATCGCTGAGATAGGTGCCTCACTGATTAAGCATTGGT
AACCGATTCTAGGTGCATTGGCGCAGAAAAAAATGCCTGATGCGACGCTGCGCGTCTTATACTCCCACAT
ATGCCAGATTCAGCAACGGATACGGCTTCCCCAACTTGCCCACTTCCATACGTGTCCTCCTTACCAGAAA
TTTATCCTTAAGATCCCGAATCGTTTAAACTCGACTCTGGCTCTATCGAATCTCCGTCGTTTCGAGCTTA
CGCGAACAGCCGTGGCGCTCATTTGCTCGTCGGGCATCGAATCTCGTCAGCTATCGTCAGCTTACCTTTT
TGGCAGCGATCGCGGCTCCCGACATCTTGGACCATTAGCTCCACAGGTATCTTCTTCCCTCTAGTGGTCA
TAACAGCAGCTTCAGCTACCTCTCAATTCAAAAAACCCCTCAAGACCCGTTTAGAGGCCCCAAGGGGTTA
TGCTATCAATCGTTGCGTTACACACACAAAAAACCAACACACATCCATCTTCGATGGATAGCGATTTTAT
TATCTAACTGCTGATCGAGTGTAGCCAGATCTAGTAATCAATTACGGGGTCATTAGTTCATAGCCCATAT
ATGGAGTTCCG
